>Addgene plasmid #112476 | pZNF462.1.0-gDNA | addgene full sequence | sequence record 230510 | Addgene NGS Result
TAGAGCTAGAAATAGCAAGTTAAAATAAGGCTAGTCCGTTATCAACTTGAAAAAGTGGCACCGAGTCGGT
GCTTTTTTGTTTTAGAGCTAGAAATAGCAAGTTAAAATAAGGCTAGTCCGTTTTTAGCGCGTGCGCCAAT
TCTGCAGACAAATGGCTCTAGAGGTACCCGTTACATAACTTACGGTAAATGGCCCGCCTGGCTGACCGCC
CAACGACCCCCGCCCATTGACGTCAATAGTAACGCCAATAGGGACTTTCCATTGACGTCAATGGGTGGAG
TATTTACGGTAAACTGCCCACTTGGCAGTACATCAAGTGTATCATATGCCAAGTACGCCCCCTATTGACG
TCAATGACGGTAAATGGCCCGCCTGGCATTGTGCCCAGTACATGACCTTATGGGACTTTCCTACTTGGCA
GTACATCTACGTATTAGTCATCGCTATTACCATGGTCGAGGTGAGCCCCACGTTCTGCTTCACTCTCCCC
ATCTCCCCCCCCTCCCCACCCCCAATTTTGTATTTATTTATTTTTTAATTATTTTGTGCAGCGATGGGGG
CGGGGGGGGGGGGGCGGGGCGAGGCGGAGAGGTGCGGCGGCAGCCAATCAGAGCGGCGCGCTCCGAAAGT
TTCCTTTTATGGCGAGGCGGCGGCGGCGGCGGCCCTATAAAAAGCGAAGCGCGCGGCGGGCGGGAGTCGC
TGCGCGCTGCCTTCGCCCCGTGCCCCGCTCCGCCGCCGCCTCGCGCCGCCCGCCCCGGCTCTGACTGACC
GCGTTACTCCCACAGGTGAGCGGGCGGGACGGCCCTTCTCCTCCGGGCTGTAATTAGCTGAGCAAGAGGT
AAGGGTTTAAGGGATGGTTGGTTGGTGGGGTATTAATGTTTAATTACCTGGAGCACCTGCCTGAAATCAC
TTTTTTTCAGGTTGGACCGGTGCCACCATGGACTATAAGGACCACGACGGAGACTACAAGGATCATGATA
TTGATTACAAAGACGATGACGATAAGATGGCCCCAAAGAAGAAGCGGAAGGTCGGTATCCACGGAGTCCC
AGCAGCCGACAAGAAGTACAGCATCGGCCTGGACATCGGCACCAACTCTGTGGGCTGGGCCGTGATCACC
GACGAGTACAAGGTGCCCAGCAAGAAATTCAAGGTGCTGGGCAACACCGACCGGCACAGCATCAAGAAGA
ACCTGATCGGAGCCCTGCTGTTCGACAGCGGCGAAACAGCCGAGGCCACCCGGCTGAAGAGAACCGCCAG
AAGAAGATACACCAGACGGAAGAACCGGATCTGCTATCTGCAAGAGATCTTCAGCAACGAGATGGCCAAG
GTGGACGACAGCTTCTTCCACAGACTGGAAGAGTCCTTCCTGGTGGAAGAGGATAAGAAGCACGAGCGGC
ACCCCATCTTCGGCAACATCGTGGACGAGGTGGCCTACCACGAGAAGTACCCCACCATCTACCACCTGAG
AAAGAAACTGGTGGACAGCACCGACAAGGCCGACCTGCGGCTGATCTATCTGGCCCTGGCCCACATGATC
AAGTTCCGGGGCCACTTCCTGATCGAGGGCGACCTGAACCCCGACAACAGCGACGTGGACAAGCTGTTCA
TCCAGCTGGTGCAGACCTACAACCAGCTGTTCGAGGAAAACCCCATCAACGCCAGCGGCGTGGACGCCAA
GGCCATCCTGTCTGCCAGACTGAGCAAGAGCAGACGGCTGGAAAATCTGATCGCCCAGCTGCCCGGCGAG
AAGAAGAATGGCCTGTTCGGAAACCTGATTGCCCTGAGCCTGGGCCTGACCCCCAACTTCAAGAGCAACT
TCGACCTGGCCGAGGATGCCAAACTGCAGCTGAGCAAGGACACCTACGACGACGACCTGGACAACCTGCT
GGCCCAGATCGGCGACCAGTACGCCGACCTGTTTCTGGCCGCCAAGAACCTGTCCGACGCCATCCTGCTG
AGCGACATCCTGAGAGTGAACACCGAGATCACCAAGGCCCCCCTGAGCGCCTCTATGATCAAGAGATACG
ACGAGCACCACCAGGACCTGACCCTGCTGAAAGCTCTCGTGCGGCAGCAGCTGCCTGAGAAGTACAAAGA
GATTTTCTTCGACCAGAGCAAGAACGGCTACGCCGGCTACATTGACGGCGGAGCCAGCCAGGAAGAGTTC
TACAAGTTCATCAAGCCCATCCTGGAAAAGATGGACGGCACCGAGGAACTGCTCGTGAAGCTGAACAGAG
AGGACCTGCTGCGGAAGCAGCGGACCTTCGACAACGGCAGCATCCCCCACCAGATCCACCTGGGAGAGCT
GCACGCCATTCTGCGGCGGCAGGAAGATTTTTACCCATTCCTGAAGGACAACCGGGAAAAGATCGAGAAG
ATCCTGACCTTCCGCATCCCCTACTACGTGGGCCCTCTGGCCAGGGGAAACAGCAGATTCGCCTGGATGA
CCAGAAAGAGCGAGGAAACCATCACCCCCTGGAACTTCGAGGAAGTGGTGGACAAGGGCGCTTCCGCCCA
GAGCTTCATCGAGCGGATGACCAACTTCGATAAGAACCTGCCCAACGAGAAGGTGCTGCCCAAGCACAGC
CTGCTGTACGAGTACTTCACCGTGTATAACGAGCTGACCAAAGTGAAATACGTGACCGAGGGAATGAGAA
AGCCCGCCTTCCTGAGCGGCGAGCAGAAAAAGGCCATCGTGGACCTGCTGTTCAAGACCAACCGGAAAGT
GACCGTGAAGCAGCTGAAAGAGGACTACTTCAAGAAAATCGAGTGCTTCGACTCCGTGGAAATCTCCGGC
GTGGAAGATCGGTTCAACGCCTCCCTGGGCACATACCACGATCTGCTGAAAATTATCAAGGACAAGGACT
TCCTGGACAATGAGGAAAACGAGGACATTCTGGAAGATATCGTGCTGACCCTGACACTGTTTGAGGACAG
AGAGATGATCGAGGAACGGCTGAAAACCTATGCCCACCTGTTCGACGACAAAGTGATGAAGCAGCTGAAG
CGGCGGAGATACACCGGCTGGGGCAGGCTGAGCCGGAAGCTGATCAACGGCATCCGGGACAAGCAGTCCG
GCAAGACAATCCTGGATTTCCTGAAGTCCGACGGCTTCGCCAACAGAAACTTCATGCAGCTGATCCACGA
CGACAGCCTGACCTTTAAAGAGGACATCCAGAAAGCCCAGGTGTCCGGCCAGGGCGATAGCCTGCACGAG
CACATTGCCAATCTGGCCGGCAGCCCCGCCATTAAGAAGGGCATCCTGCAGACAGTGAAGGTGGTGGACG
AGCTCGTGAAAGTGATGGGCCGGCACAAGCCCGAGAACATCGTGATCGAAATGGCCAGAGAGAACCAGAC
CACCCAGAAGGGACAGAAGAACAGCCGCGAGAGAATGAAGCGGATCGAAGAGGGCATCAAAGAGCTGGGC
AGCCAGATCCTGAAAGAACACCCCGTGGAAAACACCCAGCTGCAGAACGAGAAGCTGTACCTGTACTACC
TGCAGAATGGGCGGGATATGTACGTGGACCAGGAACTGGACATCAACCGGCTGTCCGACTACGATGTGGA
CCATATCGTGCCTCAGAGCTTTCTGAAGGACGACTCCATCGACAACAAGGTGCTGACCAGAAGCGACAAG
AACCGGGGCAAGAGCGACAACGTGCCCTCCGAAGAGGTCGTGAAGAAGATGAAGAACTACTGGCGGCAGC
TGCTGAACGCCAAGCTGATTACCCAGAGAAAGTTCGACAATCTGACCAAGGCCGAGAGAGGCGGCCTGAG
CGAACTGGATAAGGCCGGCTTCATCAAGAGACAGCTGGTGGAAACCCGGCAGATCACAAAGCACGTGGCA
CAGATCCTGGACTCCCGGATGAACACTAAGTACGACGAGAATGACAAGCTGATCCGGGAAGTGAAAGTGA
TCACCCTGAAGTCCAAGCTGGTGTCCGATTTCCGGAAGGATTTCCAGTTTTACAAAGTGCGCGAGATCAA
CAACTACCACCACGCCCACGACGCCTACCTGAACGCCGTCGTGGGAACCGCCCTGATCAAAAAGTACCCT
AAGCTGGAAAGCGAGTTCGTGTACGGCGACTACAAGGTGTACGACGTGCGGAAGATGATCGCCAAGAGCG
AGCAGGAAATCGGCAAGGCTACCGCCAAGTACTTCTTCTACAGCAACATCATGAACTTTTTCAAGACCGA
GATTACCCTGGCCAACGGCGAGATCCGGAAGCGGCCTCTGATCGAGACAAACGGCGAAACCGGGGAGATC
GTGTGGGATAAGGGCCGGGATTTTGCCACCGTGCGGAAAGTGCTGAGCATGCCCCAAGTGAATATCGTGA
AAAAGACCGAGGTGCAGACAGGCGGCTTCAGCAAAGAGTCTATCCTGCCCAAGAGGAACAGCGATAAGCT
GATCGCCAGAAAGAAGGACTGGGACCCTAAGAAGTACGGCGGCTTCGACAGCCCCACCGTGGCCTATTCT
GTGCTGGTGGTGGCCAAAGTGGAAAAGGGCAAGTCCAAGAAACTGAAGAGTGTGAAAGAGCTGCTGGGGA
TCACCATCATGGAAAGAAGCAGCTTCGAGAAGAATCCCATCGACTTTCTGGAAGCCAAGGGCTACAAAGA
AGTGAAAAAGGACCTGATCATCAAGCTGCCTAAGTACTCCCTGTTCGAGCTGGAAAACGGCCGGAAGAGA
ATGCTGGCCTCTGCCGGCGAACTGCAGAAGGGAAACGAACTGGCCCTGCCCTCCAAATATGTGAACTTCC
TGTACCTGGCCAGCCACTATGAGAAGCTGAAGGGCTCCCCCGAGGATAATGAGCAGAAACAGCTGTTTGT
GGAACAGCACAAGCACTACCTGGACGAGATCATCGAGCAGATCAGCGAGTTCTCCAAGAGAGTGATCCTG
GCCGACGCTAATCTGGACAAAGTGCTGTCCGCCTACAACAAGCACCGGGATAAGCCCATCAGAGAGCAGG
CCGAGAATATCATCCACCTGTTTACCCTGACCAATCTGGGAGCCCCTGCCGCCTTCAAGTACTTTGACAC
CACCATCGACCGGAAGAGGTACACCAGCACCAAAGAGGTGCTGGACGCCACCCTGATCCACCAGAGCATC
ACCGGCCTGTACGAGACACGGATCGACCTGTCTCAGCTGGGAGGCGACAAAAGGCCGGCGGCCACGAAAA
AGGCCGGCCAGGCAAAAAAGAAAAAGTAAGAATTCCTAGAGCTCGCTGATCAGCCTCGACTGTGCCTTCT
AGTTGCCAGCCATCTGTTGTTTGCCCCTCCCCCGTGCCTTCCTTGACCCTGGAAGGTGCCACTCCCACTG
TCCTTTCCTAATAAAATGAGGAAATTGCATCGCATTGTCTGAGTAGGTGTCATTCTATTCTGGGGGGTGG
GGTGGGGCAGGACAGCAAGGGGGAGGATTGGGAAGAGAATAGCAGGCATGCTGGGGAGCGGCCGCAGGAA
CCCCTAGTGATGGAGTTGGCCACTCCCTCTCTGCGCGCTCGCTCGCTCACTGAGGCCGGGCGACCAAAGG
TCGCCCGACGCCCGGGCTTTGCCCGGGCGGCCTCAGTGAGCGAGCGAGCGCGCAGCTGCCTGCAGGGGCG
CCTGATGCGGTATTTTCTCCTTACGCATCTGTGCGGTATTTCACACCGCATA
[95 nt withheld, positions 5653-5747]
T
[46 nt withheld, positions 5749-5794]
C
[141 nt withheld, positions 5796-5936]
CCTTTGACGTTGGAGTCCACGTTCTTT
[37 nt withheld, positions 5964-6000]
ACTCTATCTCGGGCTATTCTTTTGATTTATAAGGGATTTTGCCGATTTCGGTCTATTGGTTAAAAAATGA
GCTGATTTAACAAAAATTTAACGCGAATTTTAACAAAATATTAACGTTTACAATTTTATGGTGCACTCTC
AGTACAATCTGCTCTGATGCCGCATAGTTAAGCCAGCCCCGACACCCGCCAACACCCGCTGACGCGCCCT
GACGGGCTTGTCTGCTCCCGGCATCCGCTTACAGACAAGCTGTGACCGTCTCCGGGAGCTGCATGTGTCA
GAGGTTTTCACCGTCATCACCGAAACGCGCGAGACGAAAGGGCCTCGTGATACGCCTATTTTTATAGGTT
AATGTCATGATAATAATGGTTTCTTAGACGTCAGGTGGCACTTTTCGGGGAAATGTGCGCGGAACCCCTA
TTTGTTTATTTTTCTAAATACATTCAAATATGTATCCGCTCATGAGACAATAACCCTGATAAATGCTTCA
ATAATATTGAAAAAGGAAGAGTATGAGTATTCAACATTTCCGTGTCGCCCTTATTCCCTTTTTTGCGGCA
TTTTGCCTTCCTGTTTTTGCTCACCCAGAAACGCTGGTGAAAGTAAAAGATGCTGAAGATCAGTTGGGTG
CACGAGTGGGTTACATCGAACTGGATCTCAACAGCGGTAAGATCCTTGAGAGTTTTCGCCCCGAAGAACG
TTTTCCAATGATGAGCACTTTTAAAGTTCTGCTATGTGGCGCGGTATTATCCCGTATTGACGCCGGGCAA
GAGCAACTCGGTCGCCGCATACACTATTCTCAGAATGACTTGGTTGAGTACTCACCAGTCACAGAAAAGC
ATCTTACGGATGGCATGACAGTAAGAGAATTATGCAGTGCTGCCATAACCATGAGTGATAACACTGCGGC
CAACTTACTTCTGACAACGATCGGAGGACCGAAGGAGCTAACCGCTTTTTTGCACAACATGGGGGATCAT
GTAACTCGCCTTGATCGTTGGGAACCGGAGCTGAATGAAGCCATACCAAACGACGAGCGTGACACCACGA
TGCCTGTAGCAATGGCAACAACGTTGCGCAAACTATTAACTGGCGAACTACTTACTCTAGCTTCCCGGCA
ACAATTAATAGACTGGATGGAGGCGGATAAAGTTGCAGGACCACTTCTGCGCTCGGCCCTTCCGGCTGGC
TGGTTTATTGCTGATAAATCTGGAGCCGGTGAGCGTGGAAGCCGCGGTATCATTGCAGCACTGGGGCCAG
ATGGTAAGCCCTCCCGTATCGTAGTTATCTACACGACGGGGAGTCAGGCAACTATGGATGAACGAAATAG
ACAGATCGCTGAGATAGGTGCCTCACTGATTAAGCATTGGTAACTGTCAGACCAAGTTTACTCATATATA
CTTTAGATTGATTTAAAACTTCATTTTTAATTTAAAAGGATCTAGGTGAAGATCCTTTTTGATAATCTCA
TGACCAAAATCCCTTAACGTGAGTTTTCGTTCCACTGAGCGTCAGACCCCGTAGAAAAGATCAAAGGATC
TTCTTGAGATCCTTTTTTTCTGCGCGTAATCTGCTGCTTGCAAACAAAAAAACCACCGCTACCAGCGGTG
GTTTGTTTGCCGGATCAAGAGCTACCAACTCTTTTTCCGAAGGTAACTGGCTTCAGCAGAGCGCAGATAC
CAAATACTGTTCTTCTAGTGTAGCCGTAGTTAGGCCACCACTTCAAGAACTCTGTAGCACCGCCTACATA
CCTCGCTCTGCTAATCCTGTTACCAGTGGCTGCTGCCAGTGGCGATAAGTCGTGTCTTACCGGGTTGGAC
TCAAGACGATAGTTACCGGATAAGGCGCAGCGGTCGGGCTGAACGGGGGGTTCGTGCACACAGCCCAGCT
TGGAGCGAACGACCTACACCGAACTGAGATACCTACAGCGTGAGCTATGAGAAAGCGCCACGCTTCCCGA
AGGGAGAAAGGCGGACAGGTATCCGGTAAGCGGCAGGGTCGGAACAGGAGAGCGCACGAGGGAGCTTCCA
GGGGGAAACGCCTGGTATCTTTATAGTCCTGTCGGGTTTCGCCACCTCTGACTTGAGCGTCGATTTTTGT
GATGCTCGTCAGGGGGGCGGAGCCTATGGAAAAACGCCAGCAACGCGGCCTTTTTACGGTTCCTGGCCTT
TTGCTGGCCTTTTGCTCACATGTGAGGGCCTATTTCCCATGATTCCTTCATATTTGCATATACGATACAA
GGCTGTTAGAGAGATAATTGGAATTAATTTGACTGTAAACACAAAGATATTAGTACAAAATACGTGACGT
AGAAAGTAATAATTTCTTGGGTAGTTTGCAGTTTTAAAATTATGTTTTAAAATGGACTATCATATGCTTA
CCGTAACTTGAAAGTATTTCGATTTCTTGGCTTTATATATCTTGTGGAAAGGACGAAACACCGACCAAAC
GCTCATTCTTTTTGTTT
Features (pLannotate 1.2.2; 19 found; start..end, strand, type, name):
     79..122     +  misc_RNA       gRNA scaffold (fragment): guide RNA scaffold for the Streptococcus pyogenes CRISPR/Cas9 system
    169..454     +  enhancer       CMV enhancer: human cytomegalovirus immediate early enhancer; contains an 18-bp deletion relative to the standard CMV enhancer
    456..574     +  promoter       chicken β-actin promoter (fragment): No description available
    566..692     +  promoter       chicken β-actin promoter (fragment): No description available
    693..920     +  intron         hybrid intron: hybrid between chicken β-actin (CBA) and minute virus of mice (MMV) introns (Gray et al., 2011)
   1058..2659    +  CDS            Cas9(N): N-terminal portion of Streptococcus pyogenes Cas9 (Zetsche et al., 2015)
   2660..5158    +  CDS            Cas9(C): C-terminal portion of Streptococcus pyogenes Cas9 (Zetsche et al., 2015)
   5159..5206    +  CDS            nucleoplasmin NLS: bipartite nuclear localization signal from nucleoplasmin
   5240..5351    +  polyA_signal   bGH poly(A) signal: bovine growth hormone polyadenylation signal
   5456..5596    +  repeat_region  AAV2 ITR: inverted terminal repeat of adeno-associated virus serotype 2 inverted
   5601..5652    -  misc_feature   bom (fragment): basis of mobility region from pBR322
   5671..6126    +  rep_origin     f1 ori (sequence partly withheld): f1 bacteriophage origin of replication; arrow indicates direction of (+) strand synthesis
   6127..6176    -  misc_feature   bom (fragment): basis of mobility region from pBR322
   6278..6313    -  CDS            rop (fragment): Rop protein, which maintains plasmids at low copy number; rop
   6408..6512    +  promoter       AmpR promoter: bla
   6513..7373    +  CDS            AmpR: β-lactamase; bla; confers resistance to ampicillin, carbenicillin, and related antibiotics
   7544..8132    +  rep_origin     ori: high-copy-number ColE1/pMB1/pBR322/pUC origin of replication
   8194..8434    +  promoter       U6 promoter: RNA polymerase III promoter for human U6 snRNA
   8464..72      +  misc_RNA       gRNA scaffold (across the origin): guide RNA scaffold for the Streptococcus pyogenes CRISPR/Cas9 system
