[The description below was written by a language model from this plasmid's Addgene catalogue record and pLannotate feature annotations shown in this document.]
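Description:
pZNF462.1.0-gDNA is a mammalian CRISPR expression plasmid built on the pX330 backbone, an all-in-one design that delivers both Streptococcus pyogenes Cas9 and a single guide RNA from one plasmid. It is propagated in E. coli as a high-copy plasmid through a ColE1/pUC-type origin and selected with ampicillin via the β-lactamase gene. The backbone also carries an f1 phage origin, small remnants of pBR322 bom and rop sequences, and a single annotated AAV2 inverted terminal repeat downstream of the Cas9 cassette. With only one ITR annotated, the record gives no indication that the plasmid is meant for AAV packaging.

The payload consists of two transcription units. A human U6 RNA polymerase III promoter drives a guide RNA made of a 20-nucleotide spacer targeting human ZNF462, a zinc finger transcription factor gene, fused to the S. pyogenes gRNA scaffold. The spacer was inserted at the BbsI sites, which were destroyed during cloning, and the PAM listed alongside the target in the record is not present in the plasmid. The annotation also reports a second, partial scaffold fragment just after the full one. Cas9 is expressed from a hybrid CBh-style promoter assembled from the CMV enhancer, chicken β-actin promoter and a hybrid intron. The annotation tool splits the coding sequence into contiguous N- and C-terminal portions that together form the full-length nuclease, followed by a nucleoplasmin nuclear localization signal and the bGH polyadenylation signal. No mammalian selection marker or reporter is annotated. The depositor notes that it is to be used with a companion plasmid, pZNF462-donor, which implies Cas9 cleavage at the ZNF462 locus to promote donor-templated editing, although the record does not describe the nature of the intended modification.
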