Addgene plasmid #112476: pZNF462.1.0-gDNA
Purpose: CRISPR plasmid for expression of Cas9 and gRNA targeting human transcription factor ZNF462
Depositing lab: Kevin White. Depositing organization: University of Chicago.
Backbone
  Vector backbone: pX330
  Backbone manufacturer: Zhang lab (Addgene plasmid ID: 42230)
  Vector type: Mammalian Expression, CRISPR
Growth in bacteria
  Bacterial resistance: Ampicillin, 100 μg/mL
  Growth temperature: 37°C
  Growth strain: DH5alpha
  Copy number: High Copy
Gene/Insert
  Gene/Insert name: ZNF462
  gRNA/shRNA sequence: ACCAAACGCTCATTCTTTTT TGG
  Species: H. sapiens (human)
  Entrez Gene: ZNF462 (a.k.a. Zfp462, FLJ14960, FLJ45904, KIAA1803, DKFZp686B2325, DKFZp762N2316, RP11-508N12.1)
  Cloning method: Restriction Enzyme; 5′ cloning site BbsI (destroyed during cloning); 3′ cloning site BbsI (destroyed during cloning)
  Sequencing primers: 5′ hU6-F (5'-GAGGGCCTATTTCCCATGATT-3')
Terms and licenses: Academic/Nonprofit Terms; Industry Terms: Not Available to Industry
Depositor comments: gRNA sequence listed includes 20 nucleotide target sequence, followed by the uncloned PAM sequence. The PAM sequence is not present in the plasmid. Use with plasmid pZNF462-donor.
How to cite: pZNF462.1.0-gDNA was a gift from Kevin White (Addgene plasmid # 112476 ; http://n2t.net/addgene:112476 ; RRID:Addgene_112476)
